Addgene plasmid #62794: PS-CFP2-Alpha-5-Integrin-12
Purpose: Localization: Focal Adhesions, Excitation:400 / 490, Emission:468 / 511
Depositing lab: Michael Davidson. Depositing organization: Florida State University, Tallahassee.
Backbone
  Vector backbone: PS-CFP2
  Vector type: Mammalian Expression
  Selectable markers: Neomycin (select with G418)
Growth in bacteria
  Bacterial resistance: Kanamycin, 50 μg/mL
  Growth temperature: 37°C
  Growth strain: DH5alpha
  Copy number: High Copy
Gene/Insert
  Gene/Insert name: Alpha5Integrin
  Species: H. sapiens (human)
  Mutation: none
  Entrez Gene: ITGAV (a.k.a. CD51, MSK8, VNRA, VTNR)
  Promoter: CMV
  Tag / fusion protein: CFP (N terminal on backbone)
  Cloning method: Unknown
  Sequencing primers: 5′ CMV-F; 3′ SV40pA-R
Terms and licenses: Academic/Nonprofit Terms; Industry Terms
How to cite: PS-CFP2-Alpha-5-Integrin-12 was a gift from Michael Davidson (Addgene plasmid # 62794 ; http://n2t.net/addgene:62794 ; RRID:Addgene_62794)
