[The description below was written by a language model from this plasmid's Addgene catalogue record and pLannotate feature annotations shown in this document.]
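Description:
PS-CFP2-Alpha-5-Integrin-12 is a 7,888 nt mammalian expression plasmid built on the PS-CFP2 fluorescent-protein backbone. It encodes human integrin alpha-5 fused to PS-CFP2, a mammalian codon-optimized photoswitchable protein that converts from cyan to green emission. Transcription is driven by the human cytomegalovirus immediate-early enhancer and promoter and terminated by an SV40 polyadenylation signal.

In the annotated sequence the ITGA5 open reading frame comes first, followed by a short stretch of residual multiple cloning site that serves as a linker. PS-CFP2 lies downstream, so the fluorescent protein sits at the C terminus of the integrin. This differs from the catalogue entry, which lists the tag as N-terminal. The catalogue's Entrez link also points to ITGAV, whereas both the insert name and the sequence annotation identify the gene as ITGA5. No mutations are recorded.

The plasmid replicates in E. coli at high copy from a ColE1/pUC-type origin and also carries an f1 origin for single-stranded DNA production. A single NeoR/KanR (Tn5 aminoglycoside phosphotransferase) cassette is expressed from tandem bacterial (bla) and SV40 early promoters and ends in an HSV TK polyadenylation signal. It provides kanamycin resistance in bacteria and G418 selection in mammalian cells. The short fragments annotated as RSF ori, large T antigen, ble and bGH poly(A) appear to be partial matches rather than functional elements.

The recorded purpose is labelling of focal adhesions, with excitation/emission of 400/468 nm before and 490/511 nm after photoconversion. A photoswitchable integrin fusion of this kind suits live-cell imaging in which a chosen subpopulation of the protein is optically highlighted and followed over time.
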