Features (pLannotate 1.2.2; 17 found; start..end, strand, type, name):
      1..47      +  rep_origin     RSF ori (fragment): Plasmids containing the RSF 1030 origin of replication can be propagated in E. coli cells that contain additional plasmids with compatible origins.
    115..418     +  enhancer       CMV enhancer: human cytomegalovirus immediate early enhancer
    419..622     +  promoter       CMV promoter: human cytomegalovirus (CMV) immediate early promoter
    645..704     +  misc_feature   MCS (fragment): multiple cloning site
    708..3854    +  CDS            ITGA5: ITA5_HUMAN - Also known as FNRA. Experimental evidence at protein level: Swiss-Prot protein existence level 1. (Microbial infection) In case of HIV-1 infection, the interaction with extracellular viral Tat protein seems to enhance angiogenesis in Kaposi's sarcoma lesions. From Homo sapiens (Human).
   3855..3883    +  misc_feature   MCS (fragment): multiple cloning site
   3891..4607    +  CDS            PS-CFP2: photoswitchable cyan-to-green fluorescent protein mammalian codon-optimized
   4624..4707    +  CDS            large T antigen (fragment): large T antigen from SV40 (simian virus 40)
   4730..4851    +  polyA_signal   SV40 poly(A) signal: SV40 polyadenylation signal
   4885..5313    -  rep_origin     f1 ori (sequence partly withheld): f1 bacteriophage origin of replication; arrow indicates direction of (+) strand synthesis
   5340..5444    +  promoter       AmpR promoter: bla
   5446..5803    +  promoter       SV40 promoter: SV40 enhancer and early promoter
   5838..6632    +  CDS            NeoR/KanR: aminoglycoside phosphotransferase from Tn5; aph(3')-II (or nptII); confers resistance to neomycin, kanamycin, and G418 (Geneticin®)
   6653..6805    +  CDS            ble (fragment): BLE_KLEPN - Experimental evidence at protein level: Swiss-Prot protein existence level 1. Binding protein with a strong affinity to the bleomycin family of antibiotics. Binds to CL990; an antimitotic-antibiotic compound. From Klebsiella pneumoniae.
   6864..6911    +  polyA_signal   HSV TK poly(A) signal: herpes simplex virus thymidine kinase polyadenylation signal (Cole and Stacy, 1985)
   7002..7018    -  polyA_signal   bGH poly(A) signal (fragment): bovine growth hormone polyadenylation signal
   7240..7828    +  rep_origin     ori: high-copy-number ColE1/pMB1/pBR322/pUC origin of replication
>Addgene plasmid #62794 | PS-CFP2-Alpha-5-Integrin-12 | addgene full sequence | sequence record 210777 | Addgene NGS Result
TTCTTTCCTGCGTTATCCCCTGATTCTGTGGATAACCGTATTACCGCCATGCATTAGTTATTAATAGTAA
TCAATTACGGGGTCATTAGTTCATAGCCCATATATGGAGTTCCGCGTTACATAACTTACGGTAAATGGCC
CGCCTGGCTGACCGCCCAACGACCCCCGCCCATTGACGTCAATAATGACGTATGTTCCCATAGTAACGCC
AATAGGGACTTTCCATTGACGTCAATGGGTGGAGTATTTACGGTAAACTGCCCACTTGGCAGTACATCAA
GTGTATCATATGCCAAGTACGCCCCCTATTGACGTCAATGACGGTAAATGGCCCGCCTGGCATTATGCCC
AGTACATGACCTTATGGGACTTTCCTACTTGGCAGTACATCTACGTATTAGTCATCGCTATTACCATGGT
GATGCGGTTTTGGCAGTACATCAATGGGCGTGGATAGCGGTTTGACTCACGGGGATTTCCAAGTCTCCAC
CCCATTGACGTCAATGGGAGTTTGTTTTGGCACCAAAATCAACGGGACTTTCCAAAATGTCGTAACAACT
CCGCCCCATTGACGCAAATGGGCGGTAGGCGTGTACGGTGGGAGGTCTATATAAGCAGAGCTGGTTTAGT
GAACCGTCAGATCCGCTAGCGCTACCGGACTCAGATCTCGAGCTCAAGCTTCGAATTCTGCAGTCGACGG
TACCACCATGGGGAGCCGGACGCCAGAGTCCCCTCTCCACGCCGTGCAGCTGCGCTGGGGCCCCCGGCGC
CGACCCCCGCTGCTGCCGCTGCTGTTGCTGCTGCTGCCGCCGCCACCCAGGGTCGGGGGCTTCAACTTAG
ACGCGGAGGCCCCAGCAGTACTCTCGGGGCCCCCGGGCTCCTTCTTCGGATTCTCAGTGGAGTTTTACCG
GCCGGGAACAGACGGGGTCAGTGTGCTGGTGGGAGCACCCAAGGCTAATACCAGCCAGCCAGGAGTGCTG
CAGGGTGGTGCTGTCTACCTCTGTCCTTGGGGTGCCAGCCCCACACAGTGCACCCCCATTGAATTTGACA
GCAAAGGCTCTCGGCTCCTGGAGTCCTCACTGTCCAGCTCAGAGGGAGAGGAGCCTGTGGAGTACAAGTC
CTTGCAGTGGTTCGGGGCAACAGTTCGAGCCCATGGCTCCTCCATCTTGGCATGCGCTCCACTGTACAGC
TGGCGCACAGAGAAGGAGCCACTGAGCGACCCCGTGGGCACCTGCTACCTCTCCACAGATAACTTCACCC
GAATTCTGGAGTATGCACCCTGCCGCTCAGATTTCAGCTGGGCAGCAGGACAGGGTTACTGCCAAGGAGG
CTTCAGTGCCGAGTTCACCAAGACTGGCCGTGTGGTTTTAGGTGGACCAGGAAGCTATTTCTGGCAAGGC
CAGATCCTGTCTGCCACTCAGGAGCAGATTGCAGAATCTTATTACCCCGAGTACCTGATCAACCTGGTTC
AGGGGCAGCTGCAGACTCGCCAGGCCAGTTCCATCTATGATGACAGCTACCTAGGATACTCTGTGGCTGT
TGGTGAATTCAGTGGTGATGACACAGAAGACTTTGTTGCTGGTGTGCCCAAAGGGAACCTCACTTACGGC
TATGTCACCATCCTTAATGGCTCAGACATTCGATCCCTCTACAACTTCTCAGGGGAACAGATGGCCTCCT
ACTTTGGCTATGCAGTGGCCGCCACAGACGTCAATGGGGACGGGCTGGATGACTTGCTGGTGGGGGCACC
CCTGCTCATGGATCGGACCCCTGACGGGCGGCCTCAGGAGGTGGGCAGGGTCTACGTCTACCTGCAGCAC
CCAGCCGGCATAGAGCCCACGCCCACCCTTACCCTCACTGGCCATGATGAGTTTGGCCGATTTGGCAGCT
CCTTGACCCCCCTGGGGGACCTGGACCAGGATGGCTACAATGATGTGGCCATCGGGGCTCCCTTTGGTGG
GGAGACCCAGCAGGGAGTAGTGTTTGTATTTCCTGGGGGCCCAGGAGGGCTGGGCTCTAAGCCTTCCCAG
GTTCTGCAGCCCCTGTGGGCAGCCAGCCACACCCCAGACTTCTTTGGCTCTGCCCTTCGAGGAGGCCGAG
ACCTGGATGGCAATGGATATCCTGATCTGATTGTGGGGTCCTTTGGTGTGGACAAGGCTGTGGTATACAG
GGGCCGCCCCATCGTGTCCGCTAGTGCCTCCCTCACCATCTTCCCCGCCATGTTCAACCCAGAGGAGCGG
AGCTGCAGCTTAGAGGGGAACCCTGTGGCCTGCATCAACCTTAGCTTCTGCCTCAATGCTTCTGGAAAAC
ACGTTGCTGACTCCATTGGTTTCACAGTGGAACTTCAGCTGGACTGGCAGAAGCAGAAGGGAGGGGTACG
GCGGGCACTGTTCCTGGCCTCCAGGCAGGCAACCCTGACCCAGACCCTGCTCATCCAGAATGGGGCTCGA
GAGGATTGCAGAGAGATGAAGATCTACCTCAGGAACGAGTCAGAATTTCGAGACAAACTCTCGCCGATTC
ACATCGCTCTCAACTTCTCCTTGGACCCCCAAGCCCCAGTGGACAGCCACGGCCTCAGGCCAGCCCTACA
TTATCAGAGCAAGAGCCGGATAGAGGACAAGGCTCAGATCTTGCTGGACTGTGGAGAAGACAACATCTGT
GTGCCTGACCTGCAGCTGGAAGTGTTTGGGGAGCAGAACCATGTGTACCTGGGTGACAAGAATGCCCTGA
ACCTCACTTTCCATGCCCAGAATGTGGGTGAGGGTGGCGCCTATGAGGCTGAGCTTCGGGTCACCGCCCC
TCCAGAGGCTGAGTACTCAGGACTCGTCAGACACCCAGGGAACTTCTCCAGCCTGAGCTGTGACTACTTT
GCCGTGAACCAGAGCCGCCTGCTGGTGTGTGACCTGGGCAACCCCATGAAGGCAGGAGCCAGTCTGTGGG
GTGGCCTTCGGTTTACAGTCCCTCATCTCCGGGACACTAAGAAAACCATCCAGTTTGACTTCCAGATCCT
CAGCAAGAATCTCAACAACTCGCAAAGCGACGTGGTTTCCTTTCGGCTCTCCGTGGAGGCTCAGGCCCAG
GTCACCCTGAACGGTGTCTCCAAGCCTGAGGCAGTGCTATTCCCAGTAAGCGACTGGCATCCCCGAGACC
AGCCTCAGAAGGAGGAGGACCTGGGACCTGCTGTCCACCATGTCTATGAGCTCATCAACCAAGGCCCCAG
CTCCATTAGCCAGGGTGTGCTGGAACTCAGCTGTCCCCAGGCTCTGGAAGGTCAGCAGCTCCTATATGTG
ACCAGAGTTACGGGACTCAACTGCACCACCAATCACCCCATTAACCCAAAGGGCCTGGAGTTGGATCCCG
AGGGTTCCCTGCACCACCAGCAAAAACGGGAAGCTCCAAGCCGCAGCTCTGCTTCCTCGGGACCTCAGAT
CCTGAAATGCCCGGAGGCTGAGTGTTTCAGGCTGCGCTGTGAGCTCGGGCCCCTGCACCAACAAGAGAGC
CAAAGTCTGCAGTTGCATTTCCGAGTCTGGGCCAAGACTTTCTTGCAGCGGGAGCACCAGCCATTTAGCC
TGCAGTGTGAGGCTGTGTACAAAGCCCTGAAGATGCCCTACCGAATCCTGCCTCGGCAGCTGCCCCAAAA
AGAGCGTCAGGTGGCCACAGCTGTGCAATGGACCAAGGCAGAAGGCAGCTATGGCGTCCCACTGTGGATC
ATCATCCTAGCCATCCTGTTTGGCCTCCTGCTCCTAGGTCTACTCATCTACATCCTCTACAAGCTTGGAT
TCTTCAAACGCTCCCTCCCATATGGCACCGCCATGGAAAAAGCTCAGCTCAAGCCTCCAGCCACCTCTGA
TGCCACGGTACCGCGGGCCCGGGATCCACCGGTCGCCACCATGAGCAAGGGCGCCGAGCTGTTCACCGGC
ATCGTGCCCATCCTGATCGAGCTGAATGGCGATGTGAATGGCCACAAGTTCAGCGTGAGCGGCGAGGGCG
AGGGCGATGCCACCTACGGCAAGCTGACCCTGAAGTTCATCTGCACCACCGGCAAGCTGCCTGTGCCCTG
GCCCACCCTGGTGGCCACCCTGAGCTACGGCGTGCAGTGCTTCTCACGCTACCCCGATCACATGAAGCAG
CACGACTTCTTCAAGAGCGCCATGCCTGAGGGCTACATCCAGGAGCGCACCATCTTCTTCGAGGATGACG
GCAACTACAAGACGCGCGCCGAGGTGAAGTTCGAGGGCGATACCCTGGTGAGTCGCATCGAGCTGACCGG
CACTGATTTCAAGGAGGATGGCAACATCCTGGGCAATAAGATGGAGTACAACTACAACGCCACCAATGTG
TACATCGTGGCCGACAAGGCCAGGAATGGCATCAAGGTGAACTTCAAGGTCCGCCACAACATCAAGGATG
GCAGCGTGCAGCTGGCCGACCACTACCAGCAGAATACCCCCATCGGCGATGGCCCTGTGCTGCTGCCCGA
TAACCACTACCTGTCCACCCAGAGCGCCCTGTCCAAGGACCCCAACGAGAAGCGCGATCACATGATCTAC
CTCGAGTTCGTGACCGCCGCCGCCATCACCCACGGCATGGATGAGCTGTACAAGTAAAGCGGCCGCGACT
CTAGATCATAATCAGCCATACCACATTTGTAGAGGTTTTACTTGCTTTAAAAAACCTCCCACACCTCCCC
CTGAACCTGAAACATAAAATGAATGCAATTGTTGTTGTTAACTTGTTTATTGCAGCTTATAATGGTTACA
AATAAAGCAATAGCATCACAAATTTCACAAATAAAGCATTTTTTTCACTGCATTCTAGTTGTGGTTTGTC
CAAACTCATCAATGTATCTTAAGGCGTAAATTGTAAGCGTTAATATTTTGTTAAAATTCGCGTTAAATTT
TTGTTAAATCAGCTCATTTTTTAACCAATAGGCCGAAATCGGCAAAATCCCTTATAAATCAAAAGAATAG
ACCGAGATAGGGT
[37 nt withheld, positions 4984-5020]
AAAGAACGTGGACTCCAACGTCAAAGG
[49 nt withheld, positions 5048-5096]
T
[91 nt withheld, positions 5098-5188]
G
[124 nt withheld, positions 5190-5313]
CAGGTGGCACTTTTCGGGGAAATGTGCGCGGAACCCCTATTTGTTTATTTTTCTAAATACATTCAAATAT
GTATCCGCTCATGAGACAATAACCCTGATAAATGCTTCAATAATATTGAAAAAGGAAGAGTCCTGAGGCG
GAAAGAACCAGCTGTGGAATGTGTGTCAGTTAGGGTGTGGAAAGTCCCCAGGCTCCCCAGCAGGCAGAAG
TATGCAAAGCATGCATCTCAATTAGTCAGCAACCAGGTGTGGAAAGTCCCCAGGCTCCCCAGCAGGCAGA
AGTATGCAAAGCATGCATCTCAATTAGTCAGCAACCATAGTCCCGCCCCTAACTCCGCCCATCCCGCCCC
TAACTCCGCCCAGTTCCGCCCATTCTCCGCCCCATGGCTGACTAATTTTTTTTATTTATGCAGAGGCCGA
GGCCGCCTCGGCCTCTGAGCTATTCCAGAAGTAGTGAGGAGGCTTTTTTGGAGGCCTAGGCTTTTGCAAA
GATCGATCAAGAGACAGGATGAGGATCGTTTCGCATGATTGAACAAGATGGATTGCACGCAGGTTCTCCG
GCCGCTTGGGTGGAGAGGCTATTCGGCTATGACTGGGCACAACAGACAATCGGCTGCTCTGATGCCGCCG
TGTTCCGGCTGTCAGCGCAGGGGCGCCCGGTTCTTTTTGTCAAGACCGACCTGTCCGGTGCCCTGAATGA
ACTGCAAGACGAGGCAGCGCGGCTATCGTGGCTGGCCACGACGGGCGTTCCTTGCGCAGCTGTGCTCGAC
GTTGTCACTGAAGCGGGAAGGGACTGGCTGCTATTGGGCGAAGTGCCGGGGCAGGATCTCCTGTCATCTC
ACCTTGCTCCTGCCGAGAAAGTATCCATCATGGCTGATGCAATGCGGCGGCTGCATACGCTTGATCCGGC
TACCTGCCCATTCGACCACCAAGCGAAACATCGCATCGAGCGAGCACGTACTCGGATGGAAGCCGGTCTT
GTCGATCAGGATGATCTGGACGAAGAGCATCAGGGGCTCGCGCCAGCCGAACTGTTCGCCAGGCTCAAGG
CGAGCATGCCCGACGGCGAGGATCTCGTCGTGACCCATGGCGATGCCTGCTTGCCGAATATCATGGTGGA
AAATGGCCGCTTTTCTGGATTCATCGACTGTGGCCGGCTGGGTGTGGCGGACCGCTATCAGGACATAGCG
TTGGCTACCCGTGATATTGCTGAAGAGCTTGGCGGCGAATGGGCTGACCGCTTCCTCGTGCTTTACGGTA
TCGCCGCTCCCGATTCGCAGCGCATCGCCTTCTATCGCCTTCTTGACGAGTTCTTCTGAGCGGGACTCTG
GGGTTCGAAATGACCGACCAAGCGACGCCCAACCTGCCATCACGAGATTTCGATTCCACCGCCGCCTTCT
ATGAAAGGTTGGGCTTCGGAATCGTTTTCCGGGACGCCGGCTGGATGATCCTCCAGCGCGGGGATCTCAT
GCTGGAGTTCTTCGCCCACCCTAGGGGGAGGCTAACTGAAACACGGAAGGAGACAATACCGGAAGGAACC
CGCGCTATGACGGCAATAAAAAGACAGAATAAAACGCACGGTGTTGGGTCGTTTGTTCATAAACGCGGGG
TTCGGTCCCAGGGCTGGCACTCTGTCGATACCCCACCGAGACCCCATTGGGGCCAATACGCCCGCGTTTC
TTCCTTTTCCCCACCCCACCCCCCAAGTTCGGGTGAAGGCCCAGGGCTCGCAGCCAACGTCGGGGCGGCA
GGCCCTGCCATAGCCTCAGGTTACTCATATATACTTTAGATTGATTTAAAACTTCATTTTTAATTTAAAA
GGATCTAGGTGAAGATCCTTTTTGATAATCTCATGACCAAAATCCCTTAACGTGAGTTTTCGTTCCACTG
AGCGTCAGACCCCGTAGAAAAGATCAAAGGATCTTCTTGAGATCCTTTTTTTCTGCGCGTAATCTGCTGC
TTGCAAACAAAAAAACCACCGCTACCAGCGGTGGTTTGTTTGCCGGATCAAGAGCTACCAACTCTTTTTC
CGAAGGTAACTGGCTTCAGCAGAGCGCAGATACCAAATACTGTTCTTCTAGTGTAGCCGTAGTTAGGCCA
CCACTTCAAGAACTCTGTAGCACCGCCTACATACCTCGCTCTGCTAATCCTGTTACCAGTGGCTGCTGCC
AGTGGCGATAAGTCGTGTCTTACCGGGTTGGACTCAAGACGATAGTTACCGGATAAGGCGCAGCGGTCGG
GCTGAACGGGGGGTTCGTGCACACAGCCCAGCTTGGAGCGAACGACCTACACCGAACTGAGATACCTACA
GCGTGAGCTATGAGAAAGCGCCACGCTTCCCGAAGGGAGAAAGGCGGACAGGTATCCGGTAAGCGGCAGG
GTCGGAACAGGAGAGCGCACGAGGGAGCTTCCAGGGGGAAACGCCTGGTATCTTTATAGTCCTGTCGGGT
TTCGCCACCTCTGACTTGAGCGTCGATTTTTGTGATGCTCGTCAGGGGGGCGGAGCCTATGGAAAAACGC
CAGCAACGCGGCCTTTTTACGGTTCCTGGCCTTTTGCTGGCCTTTTGCTCACATG
